>Addgene plasmid #17660 | GFP-RPA194 | addgene partial sequence | sequence record 23559 | 17660 with EGFP-C
CGGGACTCTCGGCAGGAGAGCTGTACAAGTACTCAGATCTCGAGCTCACTAGTGGATCCATGCTGGCCTC
CAAGCACACACCATGGAGGCGGCTTCAGGGCATTTCCTTCGGAATGTATTCGGCCGAAGAGCTCAAGAAG
TTAAGTGTTAAATCCATTACAAATCCTCGATACGTGGACTACCTGGGAAACCCTTCAGCAAATGGCCTGT
ATGATTTGGCTTTGGGTCCTGCAGATTCCAAAGAAGTATGCGCTACCTGCGTGCAGGACTTCAACAACTG
CTCTGGACACCTGGGCCACATTGATCTCCCGCTCACAGTCTACAACCCTTTCCTCTTTGATAAACTCTAC
CTGCTGCTTCGAGGCTCCTGTTTGAGTTGCCACATGCTGACTTGTCCTCGGGCTGCAATTTACCTGTTGA
TCTCCCAGCTGAGGGTCCTGGAAGTTGGAGCCCTGCAAGCAGTCTACGAGCTTGAGCGAATTCTCAGCAG
GTTTCTGGAAGAAACTGGAGATCCTTCCGCCTTCGAAATTCAAGAAGAGTTAGAAGAATACACAAGCAAA
ATTCTGCAGAACAACCTCTTGGGGTCCCAGGGCACACATGTGAAAAATGTGTGCGAGAGCAGAAGCAAAC
TTGTCGCTCAGTTCTGGAAGACACACATGGCTGCGAAGCAGTGTCCACACTGCAAGACCTNGACGGTCGG
TGGTTCGAA
