[The description below was written by a language model from this plasmid's Addgene catalogue record.]
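Description:
GFP-RPA194 is a mammalian expression plasmid built on a modified pEGFP-C2 backbone (about 4.7 kb without the insert) that encodes mouse RPA194, the product of the Polr1a gene and the largest subunit of RNA polymerase I, fused to EGFP. The fluorescent protein is supplied by the backbone and sits at the N terminus of the fusion, with the RPA194 coding sequence cloned downstream by restriction enzyme cloning between two sites that were both preserved. The plasmid is maintained at high copy in E. coli under kanamycin selection, and the same backbone provides neomycin resistance, so transfected mammalian cells can be selected with G418 to obtain stable lines.

The record does not state the promoter or list other regulatory features, and it does not describe what the modification to the backbone is. Standard pEGFP-C series vectors drive the EGFP fusion from the CMV immediate-early promoter with an SV40 polyadenylation signal, and use a single kanamycin/neomycin resistance cassette for both bacterial and mammalian selection, but whether these elements are unchanged here cannot be confirmed from the catalogue fields alone.

The construct is intended for live-cell visualisation of an RNA polymerase I subunit, which concentrates in nucleoli where ribosomal RNA genes are transcribed. The associated publication concerns a kinetic framework for a mammalian RNA polymerase in vivo, consistent with use of the GFP-tagged subunit in fluorescence imaging to follow the dynamics of polymerase components in living cells.
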