Addgene plasmid #17660: GFP-RPA194
Depositing lab: Tom Misteli. Depositing organization: National Cancer Institute (NCI). Publication: A kinetic framework for a mammalian RNA polymerase in vivo. Dundr M, Hoffmann-Rohrer U, Hu Q, Grummt I, Rothblum LI, Phair RD, Misteli T. Science. 2002 Nov 22. 298(5598):1623-6. 10.1126/science.1076164 PubMed 12446911.
Backbone
  Vector backbone: modified pEGFP-C2
  Backbone size w/o insert (bp): 4730
  Vector type: Mammalian Expression
  Selectable markers: Neomycin (select with G418)
Growth in bacteria
  Bacterial resistance: Kanamycin, 50 μg/mL
  Growth temperature: 37°C
  Growth strain: DH5alpha
  Copy number: High Copy
Gene/Insert
  Gene/Insert name: RPA194
  Species: M. musculus (mouse)
  Entrez Gene: Polr1a (a.k.a. 194kDa, 3010014K16Rik, RPA194, Rpo1-4, mRPA1)
  Tag / fusion protein: EGFP (N terminal on backbone)
  Cloning method: Restriction Enzyme; 5′ cloning site PseI (not destroyed); 3′ cloning site ApaI (not destroyed)
  Sequencing primers: 5′ EGFP-C
Terms and licenses: Academic/Nonprofit Terms; Industry Terms: Not Available to Industry
How to cite: GFP-RPA194 was a gift from Tom Misteli (Addgene plasmid # 17660 ; http://n2t.net/addgene:17660 ; RRID:Addgene_17660)
